Addgene plasmid #105216: pISH-Sln
Purpose: to generate a riboprobe for in situ hybridazation
Depositing lab: Peter Mombaerts. Depositing organization: Max Planck Research Unit for Neurogenetics. Publication: Hierarchical deconstruction of mouse olfactory sensory neurons: from whole mucosa to single-cell RNA-seq. Saraiva LR, Ibarra-Soria X, Khan M, Omura M, Scialdone A, Mombaerts P, Marioni JC, Logan DW. Sci Rep. 2015 Dec 16;5:18178. doi: 10.1038/srep18178. PubMed 26670777.
Backbone
  Vector backbone: pGEM-T
  Backbone manufacturer: Promega
  Backbone size w/o insert (bp): 3000
  Vector type: to ganerate riboprobe
Growth in bacteria
  Bacterial resistance: Ampicillin, 100 μg/mL
  Growth temperature: 37°C
  Growth strain: DH5alpha
  Copy number: High Copy
Gene/Insert
  Gene/Insert name: Sln
  Species: M. musculus (mouse)
  Insert size (bp): 510
  Entrez Gene: Sln (a.k.a. 2310045A07Rik)
  Cloning method: Unknown
  Sequencing primers: 5′ M13-for; 3′ M13-Reverse
Terms and licenses: Academic/Nonprofit Terms; Industry Terms: Not Available to Industry
Depositor comments: Linearize with NcoI, use SP6 RNA polymerase for IVT.
How to cite: pISH-Sln was a gift from Peter Mombaerts (Addgene plasmid # 105216 ; http://n2t.net/addgene:105216 ; RRID:Addgene_105216)
