[The description below was written by a language model from this plasmid's Addgene catalogue record and pLannotate feature annotations shown in this document.]
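Description:
pISH-Sln is a bacterial cloning plasmid built on Promega's pGEM-T backbone and used as a template for in vitro transcription of a riboprobe against mouse sarcolipin (Sln) for in situ hybridization. It is a high-copy plasmid of about 3.5 kb that replicates in E. coli through a ColE1/pUC-type origin and is selected with ampicillin via the β-lactamase gene and its native promoter. An f1 phage origin is also present, along with the remnants of the lacZα region, lac promoter and operator that flank the pGEM-T cloning site and normally serve for blue/white screening.

The insert is a roughly 510 bp fragment of the mouse Sln transcript. It contains the short annotated Sln coding sequence, with the rest presumably being flanking untranslated sequence, though the record does not define the boundaries. Sarcolipin is a small regulator of the sarcoplasmic reticulum calcium ATPases. The fragment sits between opposing T7 and SP6 bacteriophage promoters, with the Sln coding sequence oriented in the same direction as T7. SP6 therefore reads the opposite strand, which fits the depositor's note that the plasmid is cut with NcoI and transcribed with SP6 polymerase: this should give a run-off antisense RNA complementary to the Sln mRNA. The small DmrD and hornet peptide fragments in the automated annotation within or beside the insert are most likely spurious matches rather than functional elements. The cloning method is not recorded. The associated study concerns transcriptome profiling of mouse olfactory sensory neurons, so the probe was likely used to localise Sln expression in olfactory tissue.
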