Features (pLannotate 1.2.2; 15 found; start..end, strand, type, name):
     24..42      +  promoter       T7 promoter: promoter for bacteriophage T7 RNA polymerase
    225..317     +  CDS            Sln: SARCO_MOUSE - Experimental evidence at protein level: Swiss-Prot protein existence level 1. Reversibly inhibits the activity of ATP2A1 and ATP2A2 in sarcoplasmic reticulum by decreasing the apparent affinity of the ATPase for Ca(2+). Modulates calcium re-uptake during muscle relaxation and plays an important role in calcium homeostasis in muscle (PubMed:21697544, PubMed:26816378). Required for muscle-based, non- shivering thermogenesis (PubMed:22961106). From Mus musculus (Mouse).
    413..429     -  CDS            DmrD (fragment): dimeric F36M mutant of FK506-binding protein FKBP12 dimerization can be reversed by ligand binding
    595..663     -  CDS            VESPI_VESMG (fragment): Experimental evidence at protein level: Swiss-Prot protein existence level 1. Shows contractile activity on isolated ileum smooth muscle. From Vespa magnifica (Hornet).
    675..693     -  promoter       SP6 promoter: promoter for bacteriophage SP6 RNA polymerase
    735..751     -  protein_bind   lac operator: The lac repressor binds to the lac operator to inhibit transcription in E. coli. This inhibition can be relieved by adding lactose or isopropyl-β-D-thiogalactopyranoside (IPTG). lac repressor encoded by lacI
    759..789     -  promoter       lac promoter: promoter for the E. coli lac operon
    804..825     -  protein_bind   CAP binding site: CAP binding activates transcription in the presence of cAMP. E. coli catabolite activator protein
    838..930     -  CDS            lacI (fragment): lac repressor; lacI; The lac repressor binds to the lac operator to inhibit transcription in E. coli. This inhibition can be relieved by adding lactose or isopropyl-β-D-thiogalactopyranoside (IPTG).
   1113..1701    -  rep_origin     ori: high-copy-number ColE1/pMB1/pBR322/pUC origin of replication
   1872..2732    -  CDS            AmpR: β-lactamase; bla; confers resistance to ampicillin, carbenicillin, and related antibiotics
   2733..2837    -  promoter       AmpR promoter: bla
   2864..2914    +  misc_feature   bom (fragment): basis of mobility region from pBR322
   2942..3370    -  rep_origin     f1 ori (sequence partly withheld): f1 bacteriophage origin of replication; arrow indicates direction of (+) strand synthesis
   3374..21      -  CDS            lacZα (fragment) (across the origin): LacZα fragment of β-galactosidase; lacZ fragment
>Addgene plasmid #105216 | pISH-Sln | addgene full sequence | sequence record 203496 | Addgene NGS Result
GTAAAACGACGGCCAGTGAATTGTAATACGACTCACTATAGGGCGAATTGGGCCCGACGTCGCATGCTCC
CGGCCGCCATGGCCGCGGGATTGAGACAGCTGGAGGTGGAGAGACTGAGGTCCTTGGTAGCCTGAGTGTG
CCCCTGCTCCTCTTCAGGAAGTGAAGACAAGCCTTGGTGTGCAATCACAAGTCCTTCTGGAGTTCTCATC
CAGACATTCTGAAGATGGAGAGGTCTACTCAGGAGCTGTTTATCAACTTCACAGTTGTCCTCATCACCGT
TCTCCTTATGTGGCTCCTCGTGAGGTCCTACCAATACTGAGGGGCCATGCTATACTCCAGGGAGTGACTG
CTGTGTGCCCCGAGCTTCCAATGCTCTATTGTCATGAGATGCTGCTTCTGGCTCCTCCAGCATCTCTGAC
CCACACTCACAATGCCTGACACACCGCTGCACTAGGTCCTTGGCATGTTTTCTAAAGATGCTGTTCTTGT
AGGCTGCCCAAAGCTTGCCAGCCAGTGAGCCTTAGCTTTGTTCCCTAGCAAATGTACTATTCAAGTCACC
AGGTTAAAATTAAACTGGATTCTTATGATGCAGAGTAACAAATCACTAGTGCGGCCGCCTGCAGGTCGAC
CATATGGGAGAGCTCCCAACGCGTTGGATGCATAGCTTGAGTATTCTATAGTGTCACCTAAATAGCTTGG
CGTAATCATGGTCATAGCTGTTTCCTGTGTGAAATTGTTATCCGCTCACAATTCCACACAACATACGAGC
CGGAAGCATAAAGTGTAAAGCCTGGGGTGCCTAATGAGTGAGCTAACTCACATTAATTGCGTTGCGCTCA
CTGCCCGCTTTCCAGTCGGGAAACCTGTCGTGCCAGCTGCATTAATGAATCGGCCAACGCGCGGGGAGAG
GCGGTTTGCGTATTGGGCGCTCTTCCGCTTCCTCGCTCACTGACTCGCTGCGCTCGGTCGTTCGGCTGCG
GCGAGCGGTATCAGCTCACTCAAAGGCGGTAATACGGTTATCCACAGAATCAGGGGATAACGCAGGAAAG
AACATGTGAGCAAAAGGCCAGCAAAAGGCCAGGAACCGTAAAAAGGCCGCGTTGCTGGCGTTTTTCCATA
GGCTCCGCCCCCCTGACGAGCATCACAAAAATCGACGCTCAAGTCAGAGGTGGCGAAACCCGACAGGACT
ATAAAGATACCAGGCGTTTCCCCCTGGAAGCTCCCTCGTGCGCTCTCCTGTTCCGACCCTGCCGCTTACC
GGATACCTGTCCGCCTTTCTCCCTTCGGGAAGCGTGGCGCTTTCTCATAGCTCACGCTGTAGGTATCTCA
GTTCGGTGTAGGTCGTTCGCTCCAAGCTGGGCTGTGTGCACGAACCCCCCGTTCAGCCCGACCGCTGCGC
CTTATCCGGTAACTATCGTCTTGAGTCCAACCCGGTAAGACACGACTTATCGCCACTGGCAGCAGCCACT
GGTAACAGGATTAGCAGAGCGAGGTATGTAGGCGGTGCTACAGAGTTCTTGAAGTGGTGGCCTAACTACG
GCTACACTAGAAGAACAGTATTTGGTATCTGCGCTCTGCTGAAGCCAGTTACCTTCGGAAAAAGAGTTGG
TAGCTCTTGATCCGGCAAACAAACCACCGCTGGTAGCGGTGGTTTTTTTGTTTGCAAGCAGCAGATTACG
CGCAGAAAAAAAGGATCTCAAGAAGATCCTTTGATCTTTTCTACGGGGTCTGACGCTCAGTGGAACGAAA
ACTCACGTTAAGGGATTTTGGTCATGAGATTATCAAAAAGGATCTTCACCTAGATCCTTTTAAATTAAAA
ATGAAGTTTTAAATCAATCTAAAGTATATATGAGTAAACTTGGTCTGACAGTTACCAATGCTTAATCAGT
GAGGCACCTATCTCAGCGATCTGTCTATTTCGTTCATCCATAGTTGCCTGACTCCCCGTCGTGTAGATAA
CTACGATACGGGAGGGCTTACCATCTGGCCCCAGTGCTGCAATGATACCGCGAGACCCACGCTCACCGGC
TCCAGATTTATCAGCAATAAACCAGCCAGCCGGAAGGGCCGAGCGCAGAAGTGGTCCTGCAACTTTATCC
GCCTCCATCCAGTCTATTAATTGTTGCCGGGAAGCTAGAGTAAGTAGTTCGCCAGTTAATAGTTTGCGCA
ACGTTGTTGCCATTGCTACAGGCATCGTGGTGTCACGCTCGTCGTTTGGTATGGCTTCATTCAGCTCCGG
TTCCCAACGATCAAGGCGAGTTACATGATCCCCCATGTTGTGCAAAAAAGCGGTTAGCTCCTTCGGTCCT
CCGATCGTTGTCAGAAGTAAGTTGGCCGCAGTGTTATCACTCATGGTTATGGCAGCACTGCATAATTCTC
TTACTGTCATGCCATCCGTAAGATGCTTTTCTGTGACTGGTGAGTACTCAACCAAGTCATTCTGAGAATA
GTGTATGCGGCGACCGAGTTGCTCTTGCCCGGCGTCAATACGGGATAATACCGCGCCACATAGCAGAACT
TTAAAAGTGCTCATCATTGGAAAACGTTCTTCGGGGCGAAAACTCTCAAGGATCTTACCGCTGTTGAGAT
CCAGTTCGATGTAACCCACTCGTGCACCCAACTGATCTTCAGCATCTTTTACTTTCACCAGCGTTTCTGG
GTGAGCAAAAACAGGAAGGCAAAATGCCGCAAAAAAGGGAATAAGGGCGACACGGAAATGTTGAATACTC
ATACTCTTCCTTTTTCAATATTATTGAAGCATTTATCAGGGTTATTGTCTCATGAGCGGATACATATTTG
AATGTATTTAGAAAAATAAACAAATAGGGGTTCCGCGCACATTTCCCCGAAAAGTGCCACCTGATGCGGT
GTGAAATACCGCACAGATGCGTAAGGAGAAAATACCGCATCAGGAAATTGTAAGCGTTAATATTTTGTTA
AAATTCGCGTTAAATTTTTGTTAAATCAGCTCATTTTTTAACCAATAGGCCGAAATCGGCAAAATCCCTT
ATAAATCAAAAGAATAGACCGAGATAGGGT
[37 nt withheld, positions 3041-3077]
AAAGAACGTGGACTCCAACGTCAAAGG
[49 nt withheld, positions 3105-3153]
T
[91 nt withheld, positions 3155-3245]
G
[124 nt withheld, positions 3247-3370]
CCATTCGCCATTCAGGCTGCGCAACTGTTGGGAAGGGCGATCGGTGCGGGCCTCTTCGCTATTACGCCAG
CTGGCGAAAGGGGGATGTGCTGCAAGGCGATTAAGTTGGGTAACGCCAGGGTTTTCCCAGTCACGACGTT
