>Addgene plasmid #105216 | pISH-Sln | depositor partial sequence | sequence record 199697 | insert: sequenced with M13-for primer
TCGCATGCTCCCGGCCGCCATGGCCGCGGGATTGAGACAGCTGGAGGTGGAGAGACTGAGGTCCTTGGTA
GCCTGAGTGTGCCCCTGCTCCTCTTCAGGAAGTGAAGACAAGCCTTGGTGTGCAATCACAAGTCCTTCTG
GAGTTCTCATCCAGACATTCTGAAGATGGAGAGGTCTACTCAGGAGCTGTTTATCAACTTCACAGTTGTC
CTCATCACCGTTCTCCTTATGTGGCTCCTCGTGAGGTCCTACCAATACTGAGGGGCCATGCTATACTCCA
GGGAGTGACTGCTGTGTGCCCCGAGCTTCCAATGCTCTATTGTCATGAGATGCTGCTTCTGGCTCCTCCA
GCATCTCTGACCCACACTCACAATGCCTGACACACCGCTGCACTAGGTCCTTGGCATGTTTTCTAAAGAT
GCTGTTCTTGTAGGCTGCCCAAAGCTTGCCAGCCAGTGAGCCTTAGCTTTGTTCCCTAGCAAATGTACTA
TTCAAGTCACCAGGTTAAAATTAAACTGGATTCTTATGATGCAGAGTAACAAATCACTAGTGCGGCCGCC
TGCAGGTCGACCATATGGGAGAGCTCCCAACGCGTTGGATGCATAGCTTGAGTATTCTATAGTGTCACCT
AAATAGCTTGGCGTAATCATGGTCATAGCTGTTTCCTGTGTGAAATTGTTATCCGCTCACAATTCCACAC
AACATACGAGCCGGAAGCATAAAGTGTAAAGCCTGGGGTGCCTAATGAGTGAGCTAACTCACATTAATTG
CGTTGCGCTCACTGCCCGCTTTCCAGTCGG
